Addgene plasmid #83312: pQE30-roGFP1-iE
Purpose: Inducible expression of redox sensitive GFP in bacteria
Depositing lab: S. James Remington. Depositing organization: University of Oregon. Publication: Development of a family of redox-sensitive green fluorescent protein indicators for use in relatively oxidizing subcellular environments. Lohman JR, Remington SJ. Biochemistry. 2008 Aug 19;47(33):8678-88. doi: 10.1021/bi800498g. Epub 2008 Jul 25. PubMed 18652491.
Backbone
  Vector backbone: pQE30
  Backbone manufacturer: Qiagen
  Backbone size w/o insert (bp): 3400
  Vector type: Bacterial Expression
Growth in bacteria
  Bacterial resistance: Ampicillin, 100 μg/mL
  Growth temperature: 37°C
  Growth strain: DH5alpha
  Copy number: Unknown
Gene/Insert
  Gene/Insert name: roGFP1-iE (alt name: ro1/iE)
  Species: jellyfish
  Insert size (bp): 780
  Mutation: ro1(C48S/S147C/Q204C) plus X insertion, iE between 147C and H148S/F64L/F99S/V163A/I167T (ro1/iE is missing the M153T mutation which is reported to be there in the paper)
  Promoter: T5
  Tag / fusion protein: 6xHIS (N terminal on backbone)
  Cloning method: Restriction Enzyme; 5′ cloning site BamHI (not destroyed); 3′ cloning site HindIII (not destroyed)
  Sequencing primers: 5′ pQE-F2; 3′ T0term-R
Terms and licenses: Academic/Nonprofit Terms; Industry Terms: Not Available to Industry
How to cite: pQE30-roGFP1-iE was a gift from S. James Remington (Addgene plasmid # 83312 ; http://n2t.net/addgene:83312 ; RRID:Addgene_83312)
