[The description below was written by a language model from this plasmid's Addgene catalogue record.]
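Description:
pQE30-roGFP1-iE is a bacterial expression plasmid built on the commercial pQE30 backbone (about 3.4 kb without insert) and selected in E. coli with ampicillin. The record lists the copy number as unknown and provides no feature table, so the origin of replication and other backbone elements are not documented here. Expression is driven by the T5 promoter, which is recognised by the host E. coli RNA polymerase. The stated purpose describes expression as inducible, although the inducer and operator arrangement are not given in the record.

The roughly 780 bp insert, cloned between BamHI and HindIII sites that both remain intact, encodes roGFP1-iE (also called ro1/iE), a redox-sensitive variant of jellyfish green fluorescent protein fused to an N-terminal 6xHis tag supplied by the backbone. The protein carries the roGFP1 substitutions C48S, S147C and Q204C. The two introduced surface cysteines can form a reversible disulfide, which makes the fluorescence responsive to redox state. A single glutamate is inserted after Cys147, alongside H148S and the additional mutations F64L, F99S, V163A and I167T. The record notes that this clone lacks the M153T mutation reported for it in the associated publication.

The construct belongs to a family of indicators developed for use in relatively oxidizing subcellular environments. This plasmid serves to produce the sensor protein in bacteria, and the His tag allows purification by metal-affinity methods.
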