>Addgene plasmid #83312 | pQE30-roGFP1-iE | addgene partial sequence | sequence record 162178 | pQE-F2 5'-CGGATAACAATTTCACACAG-3'
ACTATGAGAGGATCGCATCACCATCACCATCACGGATCCATGAGTAAAGGAGAAGAACTTTTCACTGGAG
TTGTCCCAATTCTTGTTGAATTAGATGGTGATGTTAATGGGCACAAATTTTCTGTCAGTGGAGAGGGTGA
AGGTGATGCAACATACGGAAAACTTACCCTTAAATTTATTTCCACTACTGGAAAACTACCTGTTCCATGG
CCAACACTTGTCACTACTCTGAGTTATGGTGTTCAATGCTTTTCAAGATACCCAGATCATATGAAACGGC
ATGACTTTTTCAAGAGTGCCATGCCCGAAGGTTATGTACAGGAAAGAACTATAAGCTTCAAAGATGACGG
GAACTACAAGACACGTGCTGAAGTCAAGTTTGAAGGTGATACCCTTGTTAATAGAATCGAGTTAAAAGGT
ATTGATTTTAAAGAAGATGGAAACATTCTTGGACACAAATTGGAATACAACTATAACTGCGAGTCCAATG
TATACATCATGGCAGACAAACAAAAGAATGGAATCAAAGCGAACTTCAAAACCAGACACAACATTGAAGA
TGGAAGCGTTCAACTAGCAGACCATTATCAACAAAATACTCCAATTGGCGATGGCCCTGTCCTTTTACCA
GACAACCATTACCTGTCCACATGCTCTGCCCTTTCGAAAGATCCCAACGAAAAGAGAGACCACATGGTCC
TTCTTGAGTTTGTAACAGCTGCTGGGATTACACATGGCATGGATGAACTATACAAATAATAACGATCCGA
GCTCGAGATCTGCAGCCAAGCTTAATTAGCTGAGCTTGGACTCCTGTTGATAGATCCAGTAATGACCTCA
GAACTCC
