>Addgene plasmid #83312 | pQE30-roGFP1-iE | addgene partial sequence | sequence record 162179 | T0term-R 5'-GCGGCAACCGAGCGTTC-3'
CATTACTGGATCTATCAACAGGAGTCCAAGCTCAGCTAATTAAGCTTGGCTGCAGATCTCGAGCTCGGAT
CGTTATTATTTGTATAGTTCATCCATGCCATGTGTAATCCCAGCAGCTGTTACAAACTCAAGAAGGACCA
TGTGGTCTCTCTTTTCGTTGGGATCTTTCGAAAGGGCAGAGCATGTGGACAGGTAATGGTTGTCTGGTAA
AAGGACAGGGCCATCGCCAATTGGAGTATTTTGTTGATAATGGTCTGCTAGTTGAACGCTTCCATCTTCA
ATGTTGTGTCTGGTTTTGAAGTTCGCTTTGATTCCATTCTTTTGTTTGTCTGCCATGATGTATACATTGG
ACTCGCAGTTATAGTTGTATTCCAATTTGTGTCCAAGAATGTTTCCATCTTCTTTAAAATCAATACCTTT
TAACTCGATTCTATTAACAAGGGTATCACCTTCAAACTTGACTTCAGCACGTGTCTTGTAGTTCCCGTCA
TCTTTGAAGCTTATAGTTCTTTCCTGTACATAACCTTCGGGCATGGCACTCTTGAAAAAGTCATGCCGTT
TCATATGATCTGGGTATCTTGAAAAGCATTGAACACCATAACTCAGAGTAGTGACAAGTGTTGGCCATGG
AACAGGTAGTTTTCCAGTAGTGGAAATAAATTTAAGGGTAAGTTTTCCGTATGTTGCATCACCTTCACCC
TCTCCACTGACAGAAAATTTGTGCCCATTAACATCACCATCTAATTCAACAAGAATTGGGACAACTCCAG
TGAA
